Addgene plasmid #130187: pRDAX-VALENTIA-006 EB3-Sirius//BsaI
Purpose: EMMA Kit # 1000000119 extension
Depositing lab: Gary Lewin. Depositing organization: Max-Delbrueck-Centrum fuer Molekulare Medizin (MDC).
Backbone
  Vector backbone: custom built
  Vector type: Synthetic Biology
Growth in bacteria
  Bacterial resistance: Ampicillin, 100 μg/mL
  Growth temperature: 37°C
  Growth strain: DH5alpha
  Copy number: High Copy
Gene/Insert
  Gene/Insert name: EB3-Sirius
  Species: M. musculus (mouse)
  Cloning method: Restriction Enzyme; 5′ cloning site unknown (unknown if destroyed); 3′ cloning site unknown (unknown if destroyed)
Terms and licenses: Academic/Nonprofit Terms; Industry Terms: Not Available to Industry
How to cite: pRDAX-VALENTIA-006 EB3-Sirius//BsaI was a gift from Gary Lewin (Addgene plasmid # 130187 ; http://n2t.net/addgene:130187 ; RRID:Addgene_130187)
