[The description below was written by a language model from this plasmid's Addgene catalogue record and pLannotate feature annotations shown in this document.]
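Description:
pRDAX-VALENTIA-006 EB3-Sirius//BsaI is a custom-built synthetic biology plasmid of about 5.2 kb, deposited as an extension to the EMMA modular mammalian assembly kit. It is maintained in E. coli through a high-copy ColE1/pUC-type origin and selected with ampicillin. The β-lactamase gene is annotated as being driven by a cat promoter. The bacterial module is insulated by short transcription terminators (T3Te and T7Te flanking the origin, and a bidirectional tonB terminator spanning the sequence start), a layout typical of synthetic vectors designed to keep propagation functions from interfering with the payload.

The payload is a complete mammalian expression unit. A CMV immediate-early enhancer joined to the chicken β-actin promoter (a CAG-style arrangement, although no chimeric intron is annotated) drives the EB3 (MAPRE3) coding sequence. A short gap separates it from the Sirius coding sequence, consistent with the EB3-Sirius fusion indicated by the name, and an SV40 polyadenylation signal follows. EB3 is a plus-end tracking protein that binds growing microtubule tips, and Sirius is an ultraviolet-excitable, acid-tolerant fluorescent protein derived from Aequorea victoria GFP. The fusion should therefore label growing microtubule plus ends in live cells in a spectral channel separate from common green and red reporters. The catalogue lists the insert as mouse, whereas the automated annotation matched the human MAPRE3 protein entry, which probably reflects the high conservation of EB3.

The "//BsaI" in the name suggests a role for this type IIS enzyme in Golden Gate-style assembly, but the record does not annotate any BsaI sites or fusion overhangs and lists the cloning sites as unknown. Roughly 800 nt between the poly(A) signal and the T3Te terminator carries no annotation.
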