Features (pLannotate 1.2.2; 11 found; start..end, strand, type, name):
    158..537     +  enhancer       CMV enhancer: human cytomegalovirus immediate early enhancer
    539..814     +  promoter       chicken β-actin promoter: No description available
    840..1682    +  CDS            MAPRE3: MARE3_HUMAN - Experimental evidence at protein level: Swiss-Prot protein existence level 1. Plus-end tracking protein (+TIP) that binds to the plus-end of microtubules and regulates the dynamics of the microtubule cytoskeleton. Promotes microtubule growth. May be involved in spindle function by stabilizing microtubules and anchoring them at centrosomes. Also acts as a regulator of minus-end microtubule organization: interacts with the complex formed by AKAP9 and PDE4DIP, leading to recruit CAMSAP2 to the Golgi apparatus, thereby tethering non- centrosomal minus-end microtubules to the Golgi, a
   1707..2420    +  CDS            Sirius: Sirius is a basic (constitutively fluorescent) uv fluorescent protein published in 2009, derived from Aequorea victoria. It has very low acid sensitivity.
   2544..2665    +  polyA_signal   SV40 poly(A) signal: SV40 polyadenylation signal
   3466..3495    +  terminator     T3Te terminator: phage T3 early transcription terminator
   3517..4104    +  rep_origin     ori: high-copy-number ColE1/pMB1/pBR322/pUC origin of replication
   4116..4143    -  terminator     T7Te terminator: phage T7 early transcription terminator
   4167..5027    -  CDS            AmpR: β-lactamase; bla; confers resistance to ampicillin, carbenicillin, and related antibiotics
   5028..5130    -  promoter       cat promoter: promoter of the E. coli cat gene encoding chloramphenicol acetyltransferase
   5131..2       -  terminator     tonB terminator (across the origin): bidirectional E. coli tonB-P14 transcription terminator
>Addgene plasmid #130187 | pRDAX-VALENTIA-006 EB3-Sirius//BsaI | addgene full sequence | sequence record 273332 | Addgene NGS Result
CTTTCTGCTATGGAGGTCAGGTATGATTTAAAGGTCTCATAGGTCTTGTATTCAGTCTCGCACTTTAGAC
ATGGTCTTCTGCTGCCCGTGGTCCTCTATTCGTCGGATGTTCTGTCGATTCTTCCTGTCTATCTGGACTG
GATCTGATATCATCGTCGACATTGATTATTGACTAGTTATTAATAGTAATCAATTACGGGGTCATTAGTT
CATAGCCCATATATGGAGTTCCGCGTTACATAACTTACGGTAAATGGCCCGCCTGGCTGACCGCCCAACG
ACCCCCGCCCATTGACGTCAATAATGACGTATGTTCCCATAGTAACGCCAATAGGGACTTTCCATTGACG
TCAATGGGTGGAGTATTTACGGTAAACTGCCCACTTGGCAGTACATCAAGTGTATCATATGCCAAGTACG
CCCCCTATTGACGTCAATGACGGTAAATGGCCCGCCTGGCATTATGCCCAGTACATGACCTTATGGGACT
TTCCTACTTGGCAGTACATCTACGTATTAGTCATCGCTATTACCATGGTCGAGGTGAGCCCCACGTTCTG
CTTCACTCTCCCCATCTCCCCCCCCTCCCCACCCCCAATTTTGTATTTATTTATTTTTTAATTATTTTGT
GCAGCGATGGGGGCGGGGGGGGGGGGGGCGCGCGCCAGGCGGGGCGGGGCGGGGCGRGGGGCGGGGCGGG
GCGAGGCGGAGAGGTGCGGCGGCAGCCAATCAGAGCGGCGCGCTCCGAAAGTTTCCTTTTATGGCGAGGC
GGCGGCGGCGGCGGCCCTATAAAAAGCGAAGCGCGCGGCGGGCGGGAGTCGCTGCGTTGGGACGCCACCA
TGGCCGTGAACGTGTACTCAACCAGCGTAACAAGCGAGAATCTGTCAAGGCACGACATGTTGGCTTGGGT
GAACGATTCCCTTCATCTGAACTACACCAAAATCGAACAGCTGTGCTCTGGAGCTGCCTATTGCCAGTTT
ATGGACATGCTCTTTCCCGGATGTGTGCACCTTCGGAAAGTCAAATTCCAGGCAAAACTGGAACATGAGT
ATATCCACAACTTTAAGGTTCTGCAAGCAGCTTTTAAGAAGATGGGCGTGGACAAGATCATCCCGGTGGA
AAAGCTCGTGAAAGGGAAGTTTCAGGACAATTTCGAGTTCATTCAGTGGTTCAAGAAGTTCTTTGACGCC
AACTATGATGGGAAAGATTACAATCCACTGCTTGCCAGACAGGGACAGGATGTCGCACCGCCACCCAATC
CTGGCGACCAGATCTTCAACAAGAGCAAGAAACTGATTGGGACAGCGGTTCCACAACGTACTTCCCCTAC
TGGCCCCAAGAACATGCAGACGTCTGGCAGACTGAGCAATGTTGCTCCACCCTGTATACTCCGCAAGAAT
CCACCTAGTGCTCGAAATGGCGGTCATGAGACAGATGCCCAGATACTGGAGCTCAACCAACAGCTGGTAG
ACCTGAAACTGACCGTCGACGGATTGGAGAAAGAGAGGGACTTCTACTTCTCCAAGTTGCGGGATATAGA
GCTCATTTGCCAGGAACACGAGAGCGAAAACTCTCCCGTCATCAGTGGTATCATCGGTATTCTGTATGCC
ACTGAAGAAGGGTTTGCACCTCCTGAAGATGACGAAATTGAGGAGCACCAACAGGAGGATCAAGACGAGT
ACCTGGATGGCGGGTCAGGCGGCAGCGTGAGCAAAGGAGAGGAGCTCTTTACAGGAGTAGTCCCGATATT
GGTGGAACTTGATGGCGACGTCAATGGACACCGTTTCTCCGTGAGTGGAGAAGGCGAAGGCGATGCAACC
TATGGTAAACTCACCCTGAAGCTTATCTGCACTACGGGGAAACTGCCAGTACCTTGGCCAACCCTGGTTA
CAACCCTGCAGTTTGGGGTTCTGTGTTTTGCCCGATATCCCGATCACATGAAGCAGCATGACTTCTTCAA
GTCAGCCATGCCAGAAGGGTATGTCCAAGAGAGGACCATCTTCTTTAAAGACGATGGCAACTATAAGACG
AGAGCAGAAGTGAAGTTTGAGGGAGACACTCTGGTGAATCGGATTGAACTCAAAGGCATCGACTTCAAGG
AAGATGGCAATATCCTGGGTCACAAACTGGAGTACAATGGGATCTCTAGCAACGTGTACATCACAGCCGA
TAAGCAGAAGAACGGGATAAAGGCGCATTTCAAGATTCGCCATAACATCGAGGACGGTGGCGTTCAACTC
GCTGATCACTACCAGCAGAACACTCCCATTGGCGATGGACCTGTGCTTCTCCCTGACAACCACTACTTGT
CTGTCCAGAGCAAGCTGTCCAAAGACCCCAATGAGAAGAGGGACCATATGGTCTTGCTGGAGAGTGTGAC
AGCTGCTGGGATTACTCTGGGTATGGACGAGCTGTACAAATCAGGCTCTGATTAAGGCGCCAGGTACATC
TCCAATACGGCGTCTTGCATAGAGAACACGATTAGCACACCGGTTACCCACGTGATGCCCGAACGGACCC
ATGTCATGCCAGAGCGCACTGGTAACTTGTTTATTGCAGCTTATAATGGTTACAAATAAAGCAATAGCAT
CACAAATTTCACAAATAAAGCATTTTTTTCACTGCATTCTAGTTGTGGTTTGTCCAAACTCATCAATGTA
TCTTATCATGTCTGTCGTCGAATTCGAGTTGGCGCGCCTGTCATTCTAAATCTCTCTTTCAGCCTAAAGC
TTTTTCCCCGTATCCCCCCAGGTGTCTGCAGGCTCAAAGAGCAGCGAGAAGCGTTCAGAGGAAAGCGATC
CCGTGCCACCTTCCCCGTGCCCGGGCTGTCCCCGCACGCTGCCGGCTCGGGGATGCGGGGGGAGCGCCGG
ACCGGAGCGGAGCCCCGGGCGGCTCGCTGCTGCCCCCTAGCGGGGGAGGGACGTAATTACATCCCTGGGG
GCTTTGGGAGGGGGCTGTCCCCGTGAGCTCCCAGGCGCGCCTGTCATTCTAAATCTCTCTTTCAGCCTAA
AGCTTTTTCCCCGTATCCCCCCAGGTGTCTGCAGGCTCAAAGAGCAGCGAGAAGCGTTCAGAGGAAAGCG
ATCCCGTGCCACCTTCCCCGTGCCCGGGCTGTCCCCGCACGCTGCCGGCTCGGGGATGCGGGGGGAGCGC
CGGACCGGAGCGGAGCCCCGGGCGGCTCGCTGCTGCCCCCTAGCGGGGGAGGGACGTAATTACATCCCTG
GGGGCTTTGGGGGGGGGCTGTCCCCGTGAGCTCCCAGGCGCGCCAACTCGGTACCTCACCCGATTCTCAT
CATGGAGACACATCAGGACATCTCCAATACCGCCATGGAAACGCACCAAGATGCGACTGCTCTTCTGCCA
GTGACGGCATTCGTCTGCAAGATTAACGGCATACAGAAAGAAACGATGAGACCCATTCAGGACGAGCCTC
AGACTCCAGCGTAACTGGACTGCAATCAACTCACTGGCTCACCTTCACGGGTGGGCCTTTCTTCGGTAGA
AAATCAAAGGATCTTCTTGAGATCCTTTTTTTCTGCGCGTAATCTGCTGCTTGCAAACAAAAAAACCACC
GCTACCAGCGGTGGTTTGTTTGCCGGATCAAGAGCTACCAACTCTTTTTCCGAGGTAACTGGCTTCAGCA
GAGCGCAGATACCAAATACTGTTCTTCTAGTGTAGCCGTAGTTAGGCCACCACTTCAAGAACTCTGTAGC
ACCGCCTACATACCTCGCTCTGCTAATCCTGTTACCAGTGGCTGCTGCCAGTGGCGATAAGTCGTGTCTT
ACCGGGTTGGACTCAAGACGATAGTTACCGGATAAGGCGCAGCGGTCGGGCTGAACGGGGGGTTCGTGCA
CACAGCCCAGCTTGGAGCGAACGACCTACACCGAACTGAGATACCTACAGCGTGAGCTATGAGAAAGCGC
CACGCTTCCCGAAGGGAGAAAGGCGGACAGGTATCCGGTAAGCGGCAGGGTCGGAACAGGAGAGCGCACG
AGGGAGCTTCCAGGGGGAAACGCCTGGTATCTTTATAGTCCTGTCGGGTTTCGCCACCTCTGACTTGAGC
ATCGATTTTTGTGATGCTCGTCAGGGGGGCGGAGCCTATGGAAAAACGCCAGCAACGCAGAAAGGCCCAC
CCGAAGGTGAGCCAGGTGATTACATTTGGGCCCTCATTACCAATGCTTAATCAGTGAGGCACCTATCTCA
GCGATCTGTCTATTTCGTTCATCCATAGTTGCCTGACTCCCCGTCGTGTAGATAACTACGATGCGGGAGG
GCTTACCATCTGGCCCCAGTGCTGCAATGATACCGCGAGAACCACGCTCACCGGCTCCAGATTTATCAGC
AATAAACCAGCCAGCCGGGAGGGCCGAGCGCAGAAGTGATCCTGCAACTTTATCCGCCTCCATCCAGTCT
ATTAATTGTTGCCGGGAAGCTAGAGTAAGTAGTTCGCCAGTTAATAGTTTGCGCAACGTTGTTGCCATTG
CTACAGGCATCGTGGTGTCACGCTCGTCGTTTGGTATGGCTTCATTCAGCTCCGGTTCCCAACGATCAAG
GCGAGTTACATGATCCCCCATGTTGTGCAAAAAAGCGGTTAGCTCCTTCGGTCCTCCGATCGTTGCCAGA
AGTAAGTTGGCCGCAGTGTTATCACTCATGGTTATGGCAGCACTGCATAATTCTCTTACTGTCATGCCAT
CCGTGAGATGCTTTTCTGTGACTGGTGAGTACTCAACCAAGTCATTCTGAGAATAGTGTATGCGGCGACC
GAGTTGCTCTTGCCCGGCGTCAATACGGGATAATACCGCGCCACATAGCAGAACTTTAAAAGTGCTCATC
ATTGGAAAACGTTCTTCGGGGCGTAAACTCTCAAGGATCTTACCGCTGTTGAGATCCAGTTCGATGTAAC
CCACTCGTGCACCCAACTGATCTTCAGCATCTTTTACTTTCACCAGCGTTTCTGGGTGAGCAAAAACAGG
AAGGCAAAATGCCGCAAAAAAGGGAATAAGGGCGACACGGAAATGTTGAATACTCATTTTAGCTTCCTTA
GCTCCTGAAAATCTCGATAACTCAAAAAATACGCCCGGTAGTGATCTTATTTCATTATGGTGAAAGTTGG
AACCTCTTACGTGCCGATCAAGTCAAAAGCCTCCGGTCGGAGGCTTTTGA
